>Addgene plasmid #146997 | pAc5.1B-lambdaN-HA-DmUPF1-V138ER139E-siRNAres-V5His6_N | depositor full sequence | sequence record 289444 | Full Sequence
CTTCAAGGAATTAATTCTATATTCTAAAAACACAAATGATACTTCTAAAAAAAATCATGAATGGCATCAA
CTCTGAATCAAATCTTTGCAGATGCACCTACTTCTCATTTCCACTGTCACATCATTTTTCCAGATCTCGC
TGCCTGTTATGTGGCCCACAAACCAAGACACGTTTTATGGCCATTAAAGCTGGCTGATCGTCGCCAAACA
CCAAATACATATCAATATGTACATTCGAGAAAGAAGCGATCAAAGAAGCGTCTTCGGGCGAGTAGGAGAA
TGCGGAGGAGAAGGAGAACGAGCTGATCTAGTATCTCTCCACAATCCAATGCCAACTGACCAACTGGCCA
TATTCGGAGCAATTTGAAGCCAATTTCCATCGCCTGGCGATCGCTCCATTCTTGGCTATATGTTTTTCAC
CGTTCCCGGGGCCATTTTCAAAGACTCGTCGGTAAGATAAGATTGTGTCACTCGCTGTCTCTCTTCATTT
GTCGAAGAATGCTGAGGAATTTCGCGATGACGTCGGCGAGTATTTTGAAGAATGAGAATAATTTGTATTT
ATACGAAAATCAGTTAGTGGAATTTTCTACAAAAACATGTTATCTATAGATAATTTTGTTGCAAAATATG
TTGACTATGACAAAGATTGTATGTATATACCTTTAATGTATTCTCATTTTCTTATGTATTTATAATGGCA
ATGATGATACTGATGATATTTTAAGATGATGCCAGACCACAGGCTGATTTCTGCGTCTTTTGCCGAACGC
AGTGCATGTGCGGTTGTTGTTTTTTGGAATAGTTTCAATTTTCGGACTGTCCGCTTTGATTTCAGTTTCT
TGGCTTATTCAAAAAGCAAAGTAAAGCCAAAAAAGCGAGATGGCAATACCAAATGCGGCAAAACGGTAGT
GGAAGGAAAGGGGTGCGGGGCAGCGGAAGGAAGGGTGGGGCGGGGCGTGGCGGGGTCTGTGGCTGGGCGC
GACGTCACCGACGTTGGAGCCACTCCTTTGACCATGTGTGCGTGTGTGTATTATTCGTGTCTCGCCACTC
GCCGGTTGTTTTTTTCTTTTTATCTCGCTCTCTCTAGCGCCATCTCGTACGCATGCTCAACGCACCGCAT
GTTGCCGTGTCCTTTATGCGTCATTTTGGCTCGAAATAGGCAATTATTTAAACAAAGATTAGTCAACGAA
AACGCTAAAATAAATAAGTCTACAATATGGTTACTTATTGCCATGTGTGTGCAGCCAACGATAGCAACAA
AAGCAACAACACAGTGGCTTTCCCTCTTTCACTTTTTGTTTGCAAGCGCGTGCGAGCAAGACGGCACGAC
CGGCAAACGCAATTACGCTGACAAAGAGCAGACGAAGTTTTGGCCGAAAAACATCAAGGCGCCTGATACG
AATGCATTTGCAATAACAATTGCGATATTTAATATTGTTTATGAAGCTGTTTGACTTCAAAACACACAAA
AAAAAAAATAAAACAAATTATTTGAAAGAGAATTAGGAATCGGACAGCTTATCGTTACGGGCTAACAGCA
CACCGAGACGAAATAGCTTACCTGACGTCACAGCCTCTGGAAGAACTGCCGCCAAGCAGAGAGAGAGAGA
AAAAGAGGGAGAGCAGCTTAGACCGCATGTGCTTGTGTGTGAGGCGTCTCTCTCTTCGTCTCCTGTTTGC
GCAAACGCATAGACTGCACTGAGAAAATCGATTACCTATTTTTTATGAATGAATATTTGCACTATTACTA
TTCAAAACTATTAAGATAGCAATCACATTCAATAGCCAAATACTATACCACCTGAGCGATGCAACGAAAT
GATCAATTTGAGCAAAAATGCTGCATATTTAGGACGGCATCATTATAGAAATGCTTCTTGCTGTGTACTT
TTCTCTCGTCTGGCAGCTGTTTCGCCGTTATTGTTAAAACCGGCTTAAGTTAGGTGTGTTTTCTACGACT
AGTGATGCCCCTACTAGAAGATGTGTGTTGCACAAATGTCCCTGAATAACCAATTTGAAGTGCAGATAGC
AGTAAACGTAAGCTAATATGAATATTATTTAACTGTAATGTTTTAATATCGCTGGACATTACTAATAAAC
CCACTATAAACACATGTACATATGTATGTTTTGGCATACAATGAGTAGTTGGGGAAAAAATGTGTAAAAG
CACCGTGACCATCACAGCATAAAGATAACCAGCTGAAGTATCGAATATGAGTAACCCCCAAATTGAATCA
CATGCCGCAACTGATAGGACCCATGGAAGTACACTCTTCATGGCGATATACAAGACACACACAAGCACGA
ACACCCAGTTGCGGAGGAAATTCTCCGTAAATGAAAACCCAATCGGCGAACAATTCATACCCATATATGG
TAAAAGTTTTGAACGCGACTTGAGAGCGGAGAGCATTGCGGCTGATAAGGTTTTAGCGCTAAGCGGGCTT
TATAAAACGGGCTGCGGGACCAGTTTTCATATCACTACCGTTTGAGTTCTTGTGCTGTGTGGATACTCCT
CCCGACACAAAGCCGCTCCATCAGCCAGCAGTCGTCTAATCCAGAGACCCCGGATCGGGGTACCAACATG
GACGCACAAACACGACGACGTGAGCGTCGCGCTGAGAAACAAGCTCAATGGAAAGCTGCAAACGGTGGAT
CTCCTCCACATATGGCTTACCCATACGATGTTCCAGATTACGCTCCTCCAAGCTTGAATTCTGCAGATAT
CATGAGCGTGGACACGTACGCGCCCAGCTCGGCGCTCTCGTTCCTGGACATGGACGACAACGAGCTGCTT
CCGGGAGCGGATACTCAACCCACGCAGTACGATTACCGCGACTTTACCATGCCCTCCACCTCGCAGAGCC
AGACCCAGAACGATCAGCTGGAGATTGCCCAACGCTGCTCTGCCGGAGACTCGCATCCACGACTGGCCAG
CATCACCAACGATCTGGCCGATCTGCAGTTCGAAGAGGAGGACGACGAGCCTGGCAGCTCGTATGTGAAG
GAGCTGCCGCCGCATGCGTGCAAGTATTGCGGCATCCATGATCCAGCCACGGTGGTCATGTGCAACAACT
GCCGCAAATGGTTTTGCAACGGTCGTGGAAGCACTTCCGGTTCGCACATCATCAACCATCTCGAGGAGGC
CAAGCATCGCGAGGTGACGCTCCACGGGGAAGGTCCCCTGGGCGAGACAATCCTGGAGTGCTACTCCTGT
GGTGTGCGCAACGTCTTTGTGCTGGGCTTCATTCCGGCCAAGGCCGATTCTGTGGTCGTGCTGCTCTGCC
GTCAGCCGTGTGCCGCCCAAAACTCCCTTAAAGACATGAACTGGGACCAGGAACAGTGGAAGCCTCTAAT
TGCAGACCGCTGCTTTTTGGCCTGGCTGGTAAAGCAACCCAGCGAACAGGGACAGCTGCGAGCTCGCCAA
ATCTCAGCCGCTCAGATCAACAAGCTGGAGGAGCTATGGAAGGAGAATATTGAGGCCACGTTTCAGGATC
TGGAGAAGCCAGGCATTGACTCGGAGCCAGCACATGTGCTACTCCGCTACGAGGATGGCTATCAGTACGA
GAAGACCTTTGGGCCGCTGGTCCGCCTTGAGGCCGAATACGACCAAAAACTGAAGGAGTCTGCCACGCAG
GAGAACATCGAAGTACGCTGGGACGTCGGCCTCAACAAAAAGACCATTGCCTACTTTACGCTGGCGAAGA
CCGATTCGGACATGAAGCTCATGCATGGCGACGAGCTGCGCCTGCATTATGTGGGCGAGCTGTACAATCC
GTGGAGCGAGATCGGCCACGTTATCAAGGTGCCGGACAATTTCGGCGATGACGTCGGCCTGGAGCTGAAA
TCCTCAACGAATGCCCCGGTTAAGTGCACCAGTAACTTTACGGTGGACTTCATCTGGAAGTGCACGTCAT
TTGATCGCATGACACGTGCTCTGTGCAAATTCGCCATCGATCGCAATTCAGTGTCGAACTTCATCTACTC
GCGCCTGTTGGGCCACGGTCGTGCGGATTCCAACGACGAGGTGCTGTTCCGCGGCCCACAACCCAAGCTC
TTCAGTGCCCCGCATCTGCCGGATTTGAATCGCAGCCAGGTGTATGCCGTGAAACACGCGCTTCAGCGTC
CGCTCTCGCTAATCCAAGGGCCGCCTGGCACGGGCAAAACCGTGACCTCGGCGACCATCGTTTACCAGCT
GGTCAAGCTCCATGGTGGCACAGTGCTGGTGTGCGCTCCCAGCAACACGGCCGTGGATCAGCTAACTGAG
AAGATCCACCGAACAAACCTTAAAGTGGTGCGTGTTTGCGCCAAGAGCCGTGAGGCCATCGATAGCCCGG
TAAGCTTCCTGGCGCTGCACAACCAAATCCGTAACATGGAGACCAACTCGGAGCTAAAGAAGCTGCAGCA
GCTGAAAGACGAGACCGGCGAGCTGAGCTCAGCAGACGAAAAGCGATACCGCAACCTGAAACGTGCCGCC
GAGAACCAACTGCTGGAGGCTGCCGACGTTATCTGCTGCACATGCGTAGGCGCCGGCGATGGTCGTCTAT
CGCGAGTCAAGTTCACCTCGATCCTGATCGATGAGTCTATGCAGTCGACGGAGCCGGAGTGCATGGTGCC
AGTGGTGCTGGGCGCTAAGCAGCTGATCCTCGTGGGCGATCACTGCCAGCTGGGACCGGTTGTTATGTGC
AAGAAAGCAGCTCGTGCCGGCCTCTCGCAAAGTTTGTTCGAGCGCCTGGTGGTTCTGGGCATCCGTCCGT
TCCGGCTGGAGGTGCAATATCGCATGCACCCCGAGCTGTCCCAGTTCCCGTCCAACTTCTTCTACGAGGG
ATCGCTGCAAAACGGCGTCTGCGCGGAGGATCGTCGCCTTAAGCTTGATTTCCCCTGGCCACAGCCGGAG
AGACCGATGTTCTTTCTGGTAACACAGGGACAGGAGGAGATTGCCGGCTCCGGCACCTCTTTCCTCAACC
GCACAGAGGCGGCCAACGTGGAAAAGATTACGACGCGATTCCTTAAGGCAGGCATCAAGCCGGAACAAAT
TGGAATCATCACGCCTTACGAAGGTCAGCGCGCTTACCTGGTGCAGTACATGCAATACCAGGGCAGCCTG
CACTCTCGTCTATACCAGGAGATCGAGATCGCCAGTGTGGACGCGTTCCAGGGACGTGAGAAGGACATCA
TTATCATGTCTTGCGTGCGATCTAACGAACGTCAAGGCATCGGCTTTTTGAACGACCCACGTCGCCTTAA
TGTTGCCCTTACACGGGCCAAGTTCGGGATCATCATTGTGGGCAATCCCAAAGTGCTCGCCAAGCAGCAG
CTGTGGAACCATCTGCTCAACTTCTACAAGGACCGTAAGGTGCTCGTCGAGGGATCTCTGAATAACCTTA
AGGAGTCGCTAATCCACTTCCAGAAGCCCAAAAAGCTTGTCAACAGCATGAACATTGGGGCACACTTTAT
GTCCACCATTATTGCCGATGCCAAGGAAGTGATGGTGCCAGGCTCCATTTACGACCGCAGTGGCGGTTAC
GGCCAAGGTCGCCAAATGGTGGGACAGTCAATGAATGGCGGACAGTACGGTGGCAGTGGAGGTGGTCCCT
ACGGAAACTCACCCCTCGGCTACGGTACTCCCAGCTCCAATTCCATGGTGGGCTTTGGCCTGGGCAACGG
AGGCAATGGCGCGGCCGGTGGCAACAACAACTTCGGAGGGGCTGAACCCAGTTGGGCGGCTGCCCACCTC
CACCACGACTCCATTGGCTATATATCCAACGAGCATGGAGCAGCAGCACTGGGCAACATGCCAGTTCCGG
TTGGCATGTTCATGAACATGAGCAATATTCCGCCGCGTTTCTACAACCAGCACCAGCAGGCGATCATGGC
GGTCAAGCAGAATCGCGCCATTCAACAACAGACGGGTAATTTCTCTCCCGGTAACTCGGGTCCTGGAGTC
ACTGGAGTCGGAGTCGGACGAAGCGCCACCCCAGGCGGCAATAAGAAGACCAACAAGCTGGGAAAATCGC
GCGTAACGGGCGGTGGAACTGGCGGGGCACCGCTAACACAAGGAAGCTCGGTATGCAATGCTGCTCCATA
CAGTCAGCACCCGATGCCTTTGTCGCTGCAGATGACCCAGCCCAGCGGATTTGCTCTGTCCCAGCAGCCG
GAACTTTCACAGGACTTTGGGCAAATATCGCAGATGGACGGTTTGCTATCCCAGGATGTTGCCTTTAACG
CGTCGGGCGAGCGGAGCTTGAATCAGTTCTCACAGCCTTATCGCTCGAGTCTAGAGGGCCCGCGGTTCGA
AGGTAAGCCTATCCCTAACCCTCTCCTCGGTCTCGATTCTACGCGTACCGGTCATCATCACCATCACCAT
TGAGTTTAAACCCGCTGATCAGCCTCGACTGTGCCTTCTAAGGCCTGAGCTCGCTGATCAGCCTCGATCG
AGGATCCAGACATGATAAGATACATTGATGAGTTTGGACAAACCACAACTAGAATGCAGTGAAAAAAATG
CTTTATTTGTGAAATTTGTGATGCTATTGCTTTATTTGTAACCATTATAAGCTGCAATAAACAAGTTAAC
AACAACAATTGCATTCATTTTATGTTTCAGGTTCAGGGGGAGGTGTGGGAGGTTTTTTAAAGCAAGTAAA
ACCTCTACAAATGTGGTATGGCTGATTATGATCAGTCGACCGATGCCCTTGAGAGCCTTCAACCCAGTCA
GCTCCTTCCGGTGGGCGCGGGGCATGACTATCGTCGCCGCACTTATGACTGTCTTCTTTATCATGCAACT
CGTAGGACAGGTGCCGGCAGCGCTCTGGGTCATTTTCGGCGAGGACCGCTTTCGCTGGAGCGCGACGATG
ATCGGCCTGTCGCTTGCGGTATTCGGAATCTTGCACGCCCTCGCTCAAGCCTTCGTCACTGGTCCCGCCA
CCAAACGTTTCGGCGAGAAGCAGGCCATTATCGCCGGCATGGCGGCCGACGCGCTGGGCTACGTCTTGCT
GGCGTTCGCGACGCGAGGCTGGATGGCCTTCCCCATTATGATTCTTCTCGCTTCCGGCGGCATCGGGATG
CCCGCGTTGCAGGCCATGCTGTCCAGGCAGGTAGATGACGACCATCAGGGACAGCTTCAAGGATCGCTCG
CGGCTCTTACCAGCCAGCAAAAGGCCAGGAACCGTAAAAAGGCCGCGTTGCTGGCGTTTTTCCATAGGCT
CCGCCCCCCTGACGAGCATCACAAAAATCGACGCTCAAGTCAGAGGTGGCGAAACCCGACAGGACTATAA
AGATACCAGGCGTTTCCCCCTGGAAGCTCCCTCGTGCGCTCTCCTGTTCCGACCCTGCCGCTTACCGGAT
ACCTGTCCGCCTTTCTCCCTTCGGGAAGCGTGGCGCTTTCTCAATGCTCACGCTGTAGGTATCTCAGTTC
GGTGTAGGTCGTTCGCTCCAAGCTGGGCTGTGTGCACGAACCCCCCGTTCAGCCCGACCGCTGCGCCTTA
TCCGGTAACTATCGTCTTGAGTCCAACCCGGTAAGACACGACTTATCGCCACTGGCAGCAGCCACTGGTA
ACAGGATTAGCAGAGCGAGGTATGTAGGCGGTGCTACAGAGTTCTTGAAGTGGTGGCCTAACTACGGCTA
CACTAGAAGGACAGTATTTGGTATCTGCGCTCTGCTGAAGCCAGTTACCTTCGGAAAAAGAGTTGGTAGC
TCTTGATCCGGCAAACAAACCACCGCTGGTAGCGGTGGTTTTTTTGTTTGCAAGCAGCAGATTACGCGCA
GAAAAAAAGGATCTCAAGAAGATCCTTTGATCTTTTCTACGGGGTCTGACGCTCAGTGGAACGAAAACTC
ACGTTAAGGGATTTTGGTCATGAGATTATCAAAAAGGATCTTCACCTAGATCCTTTTAAATTAAAAATGA
AGTTTTAAATCAATCTAAAGTATATATGAGTAAACTTGGTCTGACAGTTACCAATGCTTAATCAGTGAGG
CACCTATCTCAGCGATCTGTCTATTTCGTTCATCCATAGTTGCCTGACTCCCCGTCGTGTAGATAACTAC
GATACGGGAGGGCTTACCATCTGGCCCCAGTGCTGCAATGATACCGCGAGACCCACGCTCACCGGCTCCA
GATTTATCAGCAATAAACCAGCCAGCCGGAAGGGCCGAGCGCAGAAGTGGTCCTGCAACTTTATCCGCCT
CCATCCAGTCTATTAATTGTTGCCGGGAAGCTAGAGTAAGTAGTTCGCCAGTTAATAGTTTGCGCAACGT
TGTTGCCATTGCTGCAGGCATCGTGGTGTCACGCTCGTCGTTTGGTATGGCTTCATTCAGCTCCGGTTCC
CAACGATCAAGGCGAGTTACATGATCCCCCATGTTGTGCAAAAAAGCGGTTAGCTCCTTCGGTCCTCCGA
TCGTTGTCAGAAGTAAGTTGGCCGCAGTGTTATCACTCATGGTTATGGCAGCACTGCATAATTCTCTTAC
TGTCATGCCATCCGTAAGATGCTTTTCTGTGACTGGTGAGTACTCAACCAAGTCATTCTGAGAATAGTGT
ATGCGGCGACCGAGTTGCTCTTGCCCGGCGTCAACACGGGATAATACCGCGCCACATAGCAGAACTTTAA
AAGTGCTCATCATTGGAAAACGTTCTTCGGGGCGAAAACTCTCAAGGATCTTACCGCTGTTGAGATCCAG
TTCGATGTAACCCACTCGTGCACCCAACTGATCTTCAGCATCTTTTACTTTCACCAGCGTTTCTGGGTGA
GCAAAAACAGGAAGGCAAAATGCCGCAAAAAAGGGAATAAGGGCGACACGGAAATGTTGAATACTCATAC
TCTTCCTTTTTCAATATTATTGAAGCATTTATCAGGGTTATTGTCTCATGAGCGGATACATATTTGAATG
TATTTAGAAAAATAAACAAATAGGGGTTCCGCGCACATTTCCCCGAAAAGTGCCACCTGACGTCTAAGAA
ACCATTATTATCATGACATTAACCTATAAAAATAGGCGTATCACGAGGCCCTTTCGT
Features (pLannotate 1.2.2; 11 found; start..end, strand, type, name):
     56..2568    +  promoter       Ac5 promoter: Drosophila melanogaster actin 5C promoter
   2588..2653    +  CDS            N (fragment): REGN_LAMBD - Experimental evidence at protein level: Swiss-Prot protein existence level 1. Plays a role as a transcriptional antitermination factor that allows the virus to initiate its lytic phase. Activates expression of the delayed viral early genes by modifying host RNA polymerase (RNAP) into a form that is resistant to termination signals. This antitermination function requires the host NusA protein which serves to stabilize the interaction between antitermination protein N and host RNA polymerase. From Escherichia phage lambda (Bacteriophage lambda).
   2678..2704    +  CDS            3xHA (fragment): three tandem HA epitope tags
   2732..6271    +  CDS            Upf1: RENT1_DROME - Experimental evidence at protein level: Swiss-Prot protein existence level 1. RNA-dependent helicase and ATPase required for nonsense- mediated decay (NMD) of mRNAs containing premature stop codons. Is recruited to mRNAs upon translation termination and undergoes a cycle of phosphorylation and dephosphorylation; its phosphorylation appears to be a key step in NMD. The formation of an Upf1-Upf2-Upf3 surveillance complex is believed to activate NMD (By similarity). From Drosophila melanogaster (Fruit fly).
   6302..6343    +  CDS            V5 tag: epitope tag from simian virus 5
   6443..6577    -  polyA_signal   SV40 poly(A) signal: SV40 polyadenylation signal
   6600..6684    -  CDS            large T antigen (fragment): large T antigen from SV40 (simian virus 40)
   6685..7155    +  CDS            TcR (fragment): tetracycline efflux protein; tet; confers resistance to tetracycline
   7199..7787    -  rep_origin     ori: high-copy-number ColE1/pMB1/pBR322/pUC origin of replication
   7958..8818    -  CDS            AmpR: β-lactamase; bla; confers resistance to ampicillin, carbenicillin, and related antibiotics
   8819..8923    -  promoter       AmpR promoter: bla
