[The description below was written by a language model from this plasmid's Addgene catalogue record and pLannotate feature annotations shown in this document.]
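Description:
pAc5.1B-lambdaN-HA-DmUPF1-V138ER139E-siRNAres-V5His6_N is a 9,017 nt insect expression plasmid for producing a tagged mutant of Drosophila melanogaster UPF1 in fly cells. The catalogue lists the backbone as unknown, although the name and feature layout point to a pAc5.1B-type vector. In bacteria it is maintained through a ColE1/pUC-family origin and selected with ampicillin via the bla gene and its own promoter. The annotation software calls the origin high-copy, whereas the catalogue records the plasmid as low copy. Short fragments annotated as tetracycline resistance and SV40 large T antigen appear to be non-functional backbone remnants.

Expression is driven by the constitutive Drosophila actin 5C (Ac5) promoter and terminated at an SV40 polyadenylation signal. The open reading frame begins with a short fragment of bacteriophage lambda N protein, the peptide commonly used to tether a fusion protein to reporter mRNAs carrying boxB hairpins. This is followed by an HA epitope (annotated as a partial 3xHA match) and then the Upf1 coding sequence. UPF1 is the RNA-dependent helicase and ATPase central to nonsense-mediated mRNA decay. A V5 tag lies downstream, and the name also indicates a His6 tag, which the feature table does not annotate. The record does not say whether these C-terminal tags are read in frame with the insert.

According to the name, the insert carries V138E and R139E substitutions and is siRNA-resistant, which suggests use in knockdown-and-rescue experiments, though the record does not explain the mutations' intended effect. The depositor also notes one non-silent difference, G995E, relative to the FlyBase reference. The deposited sequence may be theoretical or only partly verified.
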