Addgene plasmid #146997: pAc5.1B-lambdaN-HA-DmUPF1-V138ER139E-siRNAres-V5His6_N
Purpose: Insect Expression of DmUPF1-V138ER139E-siRNAres
Depositing lab: Elisa Izaurralde. Depositing organization: Max Planck Institute for Developmental Biology.
Backbone
  Vector backbone: Unknown
  Vector type: Insect Expression
Growth in bacteria
  Bacterial resistance: Ampicillin, 100 μg/mL
  Growth temperature: 37°C
  Growth strain: DH5alpha
  Copy number: Low Copy
Gene/Insert
  Gene/Insert name: DmUPF1-V138ER139E-siRNAres
  Species: D. melanogaster (fly)
  Mutation: 1 non silent mutations: G995E compared to the sequence given by FlyBase no.: CG1559
  Entrez Gene: Upf1 (a.k.a. Dmel_CG1559, CG1559, Dm-Upf1, DmUpf1, Dmel\CG1559, UPF1, Upf1p, smg-2, upf1)
  Cloning method: Unknown
Terms and licenses: Academic/Nonprofit Terms; Industry Terms: Not Available to Industry
Depositor comments: Plasmids from this collection were made available to the research community and donated after the lab closed. Please note that the sequence provided by the depositing laboratory may be theoretical/predicted or based on Sanger sequencing results. There may be discrepancies between sequencing results obtained by Addgene and the depositor sequence. If an Addgene verified sequence is not available, please contact before placing your order to request that our lab fully sequence the plasmid.
How to cite: pAc5.1B-lambdaN-HA-DmUPF1-V138ER139E-siRNAres-V5His6_N was a gift from Elisa Izaurralde (Addgene plasmid # 146997 ; http://n2t.net/addgene:146997 ; RRID:Addgene_146997)
